Addgene plasmid #199773: AiP13863 - pAAV-AiE0888m_C4-minBG-SYFP2-WPRE3-BGHpA (Alias: CN3863)
Purpose: enhancer AAV for expression of SYFP2 in midbrain dopamine neurons
Depositing lab: Allen Institute for Brain Science & Jonathan Ting. Publication: Enhancer AAV toolbox for accessing and perturbing striatal cell types and circuits. Hunker AC, Wirthlin ME, Gill G, Johansen NJ, Hooper M, Omstead V, Vargas S, Lerma MN, Taskin N, Weed N, Laird WD, Bishaw YM, Bendrick JL, Gore BB, Ben-Simon Y, Opitz-Araya X, Martinez RA, Way SW, Thyagarajan B, Otto S, Sanchez REA, Alexander JR, Amaya A, Amster A, Arbuckle J, Ayala A, Baker PM, Barcelli T, Barta S, Bertagnolli D, Bielstein C, Bishwakarma P, Bowlus J, Boyer G, Brouner K, Casian B, Casper T, Chakka AB, Chakrabarty R, Chong P, Clark M, Colbert K, Daniel S, Dawe T, Departee M, DiValentin P, Donadio NP, Dotson NI, Dwivedi D, Egdorf T, Fliss T, Gary A, Goldy J, Grasso C, Groce EL, Gudsnuk K, Han W, Haradon Z, Hastings S, Helback O, Ho WV, Huang C, Johnson T, Jones DL, Juneau Z, Kenney J, Leibly M, Li S, Liang E, Loeffler H, Lusk NA, Madigan Z, Malloy J, Malone J, McCue R, Melchor J, Mich JK, Moosman S, Morin E, Naidoo R, Newman D, Ngo K, Nguyen K, Oster AL, Ouellette B, Oyama AA, Pena N, Pham T, Phillips E, Pom C, Potekhina L, Ransford S, Ray PL, Reding M, Rette DF, Reynoldson C, Rimorin C, Sigler AR, Rocha DB, Ronellenfitch K, Ruiz A, Sawyer L, Sevigny JP, Shapovalova NV, Shepard N, Shulga L, Soliman S, Staats B, Taormina MJ, Tieu M, Wang Y, Wilkes J, Wood T, Zhou T, Williford A, Dee N, Mollenkopf T, Ng L, Esposito L, Kalmbach BE, Yao S, Ariza J, Collman F, Mufti S, Smith K, Waters J, Ersing I, Patrick M, Zeng H, Lein ES, Kojima Y, Horwitz G, Owen SF, Levi BP, Daigle TL, Tasic B, Bakken TE, Ting JT. Neuron. 2025 May 21;113(10):1507-1524.e17. doi: 10.1016/j.neuron.2025.04.035. PubMed 40403704.
Backbone
  Vector backbone: rAAV
  Vector type: AAV
Growth in bacteria
  Bacterial resistance: Ampicillin, 100 μg/mL
  Growth temperature: 30°C
  Growth strain: NEB Stable
  Copy number: High Copy
Gene/Insert
  Gene/Insert name: SYFP2
  Species: Synthetic
  Insert size (bp): 720
  Mutation: wtGFP plus mutations F46L F64L S65G S72A M153T V163A S175G T203Y A206K
  GenBank ID: DQ092361
Resource information
  A portion of this plasmid was derived from a plasmid made by: SYFP2 was PCR amplified from Addgene plasmid #22905
Terms and licenses: Academic/Nonprofit Terms; Industry Terms: Not Available to Industry
Depositor comments: This work supported by NIH BRAIN Initiative grant UF1MH128339
How to cite: AiP13863 - pAAV-AiE0888m_C4-minBG-SYFP2-WPRE3-BGHpA (Alias: CN3863) was a gift from Allen Institute for Brain Science & Jonathan Ting (Addgene plasmid # 199773 ; http://n2t.net/addgene:199773 ; RRID:Addgene_199773) For viral preps, please replace (Addgene plasmid # 199773) in the above sentence with: (Addgene viral prep # 199773-PHPeB)
