[The description below was written by a language model from this plasmid's Addgene catalogue record and pLannotate feature annotations shown in this document.]
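Description:
AiP13863 - pAAV-AiE0888m_C4-minBG-SYFP2-WPRE3-BGHpA (alias CN3863) is a recombinant AAV transfer plasmid of about 4.5 kb, built as an enhancer-driven reporter vector for labelling midbrain dopamine neurons. In bacteria it is maintained through a high-copy ColE1/pUC-type origin and selected with ampicillin via the bla gene and its own promoter. The backbone also carries an f1 phage origin and small remnants of pBR322 bom and rop sequences. The payload is flanked by AAV2 inverted terminal repeats, which provide the signals for replication and packaging of the intervening DNA into AAV capsids. The annotation detects the downstream ITR in full but only short fragments of the upstream one, a common outcome for these repetitive, structured elements in sequencing-based records.

Between the ITRs, the construct name indicates that an enhancer designated AiE0888m_C4 sits upstream of a minimal beta-globin promoter (minBG). Neither element was picked up in the feature table, but the unannotated region ahead of the coding sequence is where they would lie. In this design the minimal promoter has little activity alone, so the enhancer confers the cell-type specificity of expression. The expressed gene is SYFP2, a monomeric, rapidly maturing yellow fluorescent protein derived from Aequorea victoria GFP through a defined set of point mutations. It is followed by WPRE3, a shortened woodchuck hepatitis virus posttranscriptional element (annotated as two WPRE fragments) that boosts transcript stability and expression, and by the bovine growth hormone polyadenylation signal. The vector belongs to an enhancer AAV toolbox aimed at striatal cell types and circuits, and it serves to visualise targeted neurons after viral delivery. The record also mentions a PHP.eB-capsid viral preparation.
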