Features (pLannotate 1.2.2; 14 found; start..end, strand, type, name):
     12..39      +  repeat_region  AAV2 ITR (fragment): inverted terminal repeat of adeno-associated virus serotype 2 inverted
     68..95      +  repeat_region  AAV2 ITR (fragment): inverted terminal repeat of adeno-associated virus serotype 2 inverted
    531..1247    +  CDS            SYFP2: SYFP2 is a basic (constitutively fluorescent) yellow fluorescent protein published in 2006, derived from Aequorea victoria. It is reported to be a very rapidly-maturing monomer with moderate acid sensitivity.
   1287..1444    +  misc_feature   WPRE (fragment): woodchuck hepatitis virus posttranscriptional regulatory element
   1450..1530    +  misc_feature   WPRE (fragment): woodchuck hepatitis virus posttranscriptional regulatory element
   1547..1658    +  polyA_signal   bGH poly(A) signal: bovine growth hormone polyadenylation signal
   1776..1916    +  repeat_region  AAV2 ITR: inverted terminal repeat of adeno-associated virus serotype 2 inverted
   1921..1972    -  misc_feature   bom (fragment): basis of mobility region from pBR322
   1991..2446    +  rep_origin     f1 ori (sequence partly withheld): f1 bacteriophage origin of replication; arrow indicates direction of (+) strand synthesis
   2447..2496    -  misc_feature   bom (fragment): basis of mobility region from pBR322
   2598..2633    -  CDS            rop (fragment): Rop protein, which maintains plasmids at low copy number; rop
   2728..2832    +  promoter       AmpR promoter: bla
   2833..3693    +  CDS            AmpR: β-lactamase; bla; confers resistance to ampicillin, carbenicillin, and related antibiotics
   3864..4452    +  rep_origin     ori: high-copy-number ColE1/pMB1/pBR322/pUC origin of replication
>Addgene plasmid #199773 | AiP13863 - pAAV-AiE0888m_C4-minBG-SYFP2-WPRE3-BGHpA (Alias: CN3863) | addgene full sequence | sequence record 391719 | Addgene NGS Result
CCTGCAGGCAGCTGCGCGCTCGCTCGCTCACTGAGGCCGCCCGGGCGTCGGGCGACCTTTGGTCGCCCGG
CCTCAGTGAGCGAGCGAGCGCGCAGAGAGGGAGTGGCCAACTCCATCACTAGGGGTTCCTGCGGCCGCAC
GCGTAGCACACGTGGCTCAGGTGCCTGGGCTAATCCTGGAACTCTGAGGAGGCCCCCACCACTGACATTT
CCAGGCTGCAGTGAGTCTGACCCATACACTGTGATATTTAGACAGTGCTTGTTTGCCAGGCGATTACTTT
GGAGTTGGAATGAAGGCGCCTGACACTGGAGCTGGCCTGTGTTCTCCTGGACCTTTTAAAATCATCTCTT
GCCCTGCTTCACTCAGTCTGGCCAACTGCAGACTCTGAGTCCTACCTGGAAACGAAGAACTAAAGGACAG
AAGGTGGCTGGGAGCTCGGGCTGGGCATAAAAGTCAGGGCAGAGCCATCTATTGCTTACATTTGCTTCTG
GGATCCAGATCTTTCGAAGCTAGCGCTACCGGTCGCCACCATGGTGAGCAAGGGCGAGGAGCTGTTCACC
GGGGTGGTGCCCATCCTGGTCGAGCTGGACGGCGACGTAAACGGCCACAAGTTCAGCGTGTCCGGCGAGG
GCGAGGGCGATGCCACCTACGGCAAGCTGACCCTGAAGCTGATCTGCACCACCGGCAAGCTGCCCGTGCC
CTGGCCCACCCTCGTGACCACCCTGGGCTACGGCGTGCAGTGCTTCGCCCGCTACCCCGACCACATGAAG
CAGCACGACTTCTTCAAGTCCGCCATGCCCGAAGGCTACGTCCAGGAGCGCACCATCTTCTTCAAGGACG
ACGGCAACTACAAGACCCGCGCCGAGGTGAAGTTCGAGGGCGACACCCTGGTGAACCGCATCGAGCTGAA
GGGCATCGACTTCAAGGAGGACGGCAACATCCTGGGGCACAAGCTGGAGTACAACTACAACAGCCACAAC
GTCTATATCACCGCCGACAAGCAGAAGAACGGCATCAAGGCCAACTTCAAGATCCGCCACAACATCGAGG
ACGGCGGCGTGCAGCTCGCCGACCACTACCAGCAGAACACCCCCATCGGCGACGGCCCCGTGCTGCTGCC
CGACAACCACTACCTGAGCTACCAGTCCAAGCTGAGCAAAGACCCCAACGAGAAGCGCGATCACATGGTC
CTGCTGGAGTTCGTGACCGCCGCCGGGATCACTCTCGGCATGGACGAGCTGTACAAGTAAGTCGACGGCG
CGCCGCGGCCGCGAATTCGATATCATAATCAACCTCTGGATTACAAAATTTGTGAAAGATTGACTGGTAT
TCTTAACTATGTTGCTCCTTTTACGCTATGTGGATACGCTGCTTTAATGCCTTTGTATCATGCTATTGCT
TCCCGTATGGCTTTCATTTTCTCCTCCTTGTATAAATCCTGGTTAGTTCTTGCCACGGCGGAACTCATCG
CCGCCTGCCTTGCCCGCTGCTGGACAGGGGCTCGGCTGTTGGGCACTGACAATTCCGTGGCTCGAGAGAT
CTTCGACTGTGCCTTCTAGTTGCCAGCCATCTGTTGTTTGCCCCTCCCCCGTGCCTTCCTTGACCCTGGA
AGGTGCCACTCCCACTGTCCTTTCCTAATAAAATGAGGAAATTGCATCGCATTGTCTGAGTAGGTGTCAT
TCTATTCTGGGGGGTGGGGTGGGGCAGGACAGCAAGGGGGAGGATTGGGAAGACAATAGCAGGCATGAGA
TCTCACGTGCGGACCGAGCGGCCGCAGGAACCCCTAGTGATGGAGTTGGCCACTCCCTCTCTGCGCGCTC
GCTCGCTCACTGAGGCCGGGCGACCAAAGGTCGCCCGACGCCCGGGCTTTGCCCGGGCGGCCTCAGTGAG
CGAGCGAGCGCGCAGCTGCCTGCAGGGGCGCCTGATGCGGTATTTTCTCCTTACGCATCTGTGCGGTATT
TCACACCGCATA
[95 nt withheld, positions 1973-2067]
T
[46 nt withheld, positions 2069-2114]
C
[141 nt withheld, positions 2116-2256]
CCTTTGACGTTGGAGTCCACGTTCTTT
[37 nt withheld, positions 2284-2320]
ACTCTATCTCGGGCTATTCTTTTGATTTATAAGGGATTTTGCCGATTTCGGTCTATTGGTTAAAAAATGA
GCTGATTTAACAAAAATTTAACGCGAATTTTAACAAAATATTAACGTTTACAATTTTATGGTGCACTCTC
AGTACAATCTGCTCTGATGCCGCATAGTTAAGCCAGCCCCGACACCCGCCAACACCCGCTGACGCGCCCT
GACGGGCTTGTCTGCTCCCGGCATCCGCTTACAGACAAGCTGTGACCGTCTCCGGGAGCTGCATGTGTCA
GAGGTTTTCACCGTCATCACCGAAACGCGCGAGACGAAAGGGCCTCGTGATACGCCTATTTTTATAGGTT
AATGTCATGATAATAATGGTTTCTTAGACGTCAGGTGGCACTTTTCGGGGAAATGTGCGCGGAACCCCTA
TTTGTTTATTTTTCTAAATACATTCAAATATGTATCCGCTCATGAGACAATAACCCTGATAAATGCTTCA
ATAATATTGAAAAAGGAAGAGTATGAGTATTCAACATTTCCGTGTCGCCCTTATTCCCTTTTTTGCGGCA
TTTTGCCTTCCTGTTTTTGCTCACCCAGAAACGCTGGTGAAAGTAAAAGATGCTGAAGATCAGTTGGGTG
CACGAGTGGGTTACATCGAACTGGATCTCAACAGCGGTAAGATCCTTGAGAGTTTTCGCCCCGAAGAACG
TTTTCCAATGATGAGCACTTTTAAAGTTCTGCTATGTGGCGCGGTATTATCCCGTATTGACGCCGGGCAA
GAGCAACTCGGTCGCCGCATACACTATTCTCAGAATGACTTGGTTGAGTACTCACCAGTCACAGAAAAGC
ATCTTACGGATGGCATGACAGTAAGAGAATTATGCAGTGCTGCCATAACCATGAGTGATAACACTGCGGC
CAACTTACTTCTGACAACGATCGGAGGACCGAAGGAGCTAACCGCTTTTTTGCACAACATGGGGGATCAT
GTAACTCGCCTTGATCGTTGGGAACCGGAGCTGAATGAAGCCATACCAAACGACGAGCGTGACACCACGA
TGCCTGTAGCAATGGCAACAACGTTGCGCAAACTATTAACTGGCGAACTACTTACTCTAGCTTCCCGGCA
ACAATTAATAGACTGGATGGAGGCGGATAAAGTTGCAGGACCACTTCTGCGCTCGGCCCTTCCGGCTGGC
TGGTTTATTGCTGATAAATCTGGAGCCGGTGAGCGTGGGTCTCGCGGTATCATTGCAGCACTGGGGCCAG
ATGGTAAGCCCTCCCGTATCGTAGTTATCTACACGACGGGGAGTCAGGCAACTATGGATGAACGAAATAG
ACAGATCGCTGAGATAGGTGCCTCACTGATTAAGCATTGGTAACTGTCAGACCAAGTTTACTCATATATA
CTTTAGATTGATTTAAAACTTCATTTTTAATTTAAAAGGATCTAGGTGAAGATCCTTTTTGATAATCTCA
TGACCAAAATCCCTTAACGTGAGTTTTCGTTCCACTGAGCGTCAGACCCCGTAGAAAAGATCAAAGGATC
TTCTTGAGATCCTTTTTTTCTGCGCGTAATCTGCTGCTTGCAAACAAAAAAACCACCGCTACCAGCGGTG
GTTTGTTTGCCGGATCAAGAGCTACCAACTCTTTTTCCGAAGGTAACTGGCTTCAGCAGAGCGCAGATAC
CAAATACTGTTCTTCTAGTGTAGCCGTAGTTAGGCCACCACTTCAAGAACTCTGTAGCACCGCCTACATA
CCTCGCTCTGCTAATCCTGTTACCAGTGGCTGCTGCCAGTGGCGATAAGTCGTGTCTTACCGGGTTGGAC
TCAAGACGATAGTTACCGGATAAGGCGCAGCGGTCGGGCTGAACGGGGGGTTCGTGCACACAGCCCAGCT
TGGAGCGAACGACCTACACCGAACTGAGATACCTACAGCGTGAGCTATGAGAAAGCGCCACGCTTCCCGA
AGGGAGAAAGGCGGACAGGTATCCGGTAAGCGGCAGGGTCGGAACAGGAGAGCGCACGAGGGAGCTTCCA
GGGGGAAACGCCTGGTATCTTTATAGTCCTGTCGGGTTTCGCCACCTCTGACTTGAGCGTCGATTTTTGT
GATGCTCGTCAGGGGGGCGGAGCCTATGGAAAAACGCCAGCAACGCGGCCTTTTTACGGTTCCTGGCCTT
TTGCTGGCCTTTTGCTCACATGT
